>Addgene plasmid #54408 | LI A-B Ubi (+ intron) c4 | depositor full sequence | sequence record 84628 | Full Sequence
GCAATGCCCTGCCTCCGGTGCTCGCCGGAGACTGCGAGATCATAGATATAGATCTCACTACGCGGCTGCT
CAAACCTGGGCAGAACGTAAGCCGCGAGAGCGCCAACAACCGCTTCTTGGTCGAAGGCAGCAAGCGCGAT
GAATGTCTTACTACGGAGCAAGTTCCCGAGGTAATCGGAGTCCGGCTGATGTTGGGAGTAGGTGGCTACG
TCGCCGAACTCACGACCGAAAAGATCAAGAGCAGCCCGCATGGATTTGACTTGGTCAGGGCCGAGCCTAC
ATGTGCGAATGATGCCCATACTTGAGCCACCTAACTTTGTTTTAGGGCGACTGCCCTGCTGCGTAACATC
GTTGCTGCTGCGTAACATCGTTGCTGCTCCATAACATCAAACATCGACCCACGGCGTAACGCGCTTGCTG
CTTGGATGCCCGAGGCATAGACTGTACAAAAAAACAGTCATAACAAGCCATGAAAACCGCCACTGCGCCG
TTACCACCGCTGCGTTCGGTCAAGGTTCTGGACCAGTTGCGTGAGCGCATACGCTACTTGCATTACAGTT
TACGAACCGAACAGGCTTATGTCAACTGGGTTCGTGCCTTCATCCGTTTCCACGGTGTGCGCCTCATGAC
CAAAATCCCTTAACGTGAGTTTTCGTTCCACTGAGCGTCAGACCCCGTAGAAAAGATCAAAGGATCTTCT
TGAGATCCTTTTTTTCTGCGCGTAATCTGCTGCTTGCAAACAAAAAAACCACCGCTACCAGCGGTGGTTT
GTTTGCCGGATCAAGAGCTACCAACTCTTTTTCCGAAGGTAACTGGCTTCAGCAGAGCGCAGATACCAAA
TACTGTTCTTCTAGTGTAGCCGTAGTTAGGCCACCACTTCAAGAACTCTGTAGCACCGCCTACATACCTC
GCTCTGCTAATCCTGTTACCAGTGGCTGCTGCCAGTGGCGATAAGTCGTGTCTTACCGGGTTGGACTCAA
GACGATAGTTACCGGATAAGGCGCAGCGGTCGGGCTGAACGGGGGGTTCGTGCACACAGCCCAGCTTGGA
GCGAACGACCTACACCGAACTGAGATACCTACAGCGTGAGCTATGAGAAAGCGCCACGCTTCCCGAAGGG
AGAAAGGCGGACAGGTATCCGGTAAGCGGCAGGGTCGGAACAGGAGAGCGCACGAGGGAGCTTCCAGGGG
GAAACGCCTGGTATCTTTATAGTCCTGTCGGGTTTCGCCACCTCTGACTTGAGCGTCGATTTTTGTGATG
CTCGTCAGGGGGGCGGAGCCTATGGAAAAACGCCAGCAACGCGGCCTTTTTACGGTTCCTGGCCTTTTGC
TGGCCTTTTGCTCACATGTTCTTTCCTGCGTTATCCCCTGATTCTGTGGATAACCGTATTACCGCCTTTG
AGTGAGCTGATACCGCTCGCCGCAGCCGAACGACCGAGCGCAGCGAGTCAGTGAGCGAGGAAGCGGAAGA
GCGCCCAATACGCAAACCGCCTCTCCCCGCGCGTTGGCCGATTCATTAATGCAGCTGGCACGACAGGTTT
CCCGACTGGAAAGCGGGCAGTGAGCGCAACGCAATTAATGTGAGTTAGCTCACTCATTAGGCACCCCAGG
CTTTACACTTTATGCTTCCGGCTCGTATGTTGTGTGGAATTGTGAGCGGATAACAATTTCACACAGGAAA
CAGCTATGACCATGATTACGCCAAGCTTGCATGCAGGCCTCTGCAGTCGACGGGCCCGGGATCCGATATC
TAGATGCATTCGGGGTCTCTGCGGGGAGAGAGGATTTTGAGGAAATAATTAATTGAATTACTTGTATTAT
TGATAAAGTAATTTAGATAAGTTGTTAGTACAACTTATTGCAACTATGGATAGACAAAAATCACTTATTT
TAAGGGGAGAAGTATATAACAACTTATTATAAAATTTCTGAGCAGCCGGCCTCCTCCAATCAATCATAGA
GAGTGGAGCCCATTCTGGAAAACCAAGGAACCCCCAACTTGCACTGGTGCGGTGGCCCAATTCAAAAAAA
ACGGGGCCCAGCAAAGTAACGCCGTTGTAACGATTTATCAATCCAAACTCAAAAGGCGGCGAGATGCGTT
TAACTCCGTGAAATTAACAAACCGCCAACAACTTGCAATTTGCAACTACCGTTTCCAAGAAGAACTCAAC
CACACAACGTATCCTATCCCAAACCACACGCAACTAGTGACGCGTCATAAGGACACGTGTCACAATTTGA
CTGGTTAATAATTTCACCGCTTTTGCTATAAATTACCTCCAATCCCCTTAGCTTCTTCACAATTCAGTTC
CCAACCCTAACAATTCTTGTTCATATCGCTTCTCTCTACTTTCAAGGTATGATCCAATTTCTCTCTTCTT
TCTCTGTAATCCTTTCGTTGAGTTTTGTTTCCGATCAATCATAGGTAGTTTTCTTGTTTCGAAGCATGAG
ATCTAGGAATTTTTTGTGATTTTCCAAAATTGAGATCGGTTTGAAATTGAATTTTACAGCTTGAATCTCA
GATCTTGTTTTATCAATGTTTTCGATGGCTTGCGATGTAGATCTATGATAATTGTGGTTCAGTTTTGTTA
GGAATCGATTTCGGTTTAGCAATTGCAGATTAATTAGGGTTTCCAATTGAATTCTTCAGATCCGTTATGG
AATTATGTCAAATAATTTATTCAAATTGGAAATTATTGTTAGATCCACTCTTAATCTGTTTGATCCAAGC
TTCAATTAGGGTTTTCACTTGTTTCAATTTCTTGTTATGGATTCTGATTTATCTGTTGATGTTAGATCCA
CTCTTAATCTGTTTGATCCAAGCGTTAATTAGGGTTTTCACTTGTTTCAATTTCGTGTGTTGGATTCTGA
TTTATCTGTTGTTGATGTGATTACAGTCTGTGAGACCATCGAGGTACCGAGCTCGAATTCACTGGCCGTC
GTTTTACAACGTCGTGACTGGGAAAACCCTGGCGTTACCCAACTTAATCGCCTTGCAGCACATCCCCCTT
TCGCCAGCTGGCGTAATAGCGAAGAGGCCCGCACCGATCGCCCTTCCCAACAGTTGCGCAGCCTGAATGG
CGAATGGCGCCTGATGCGGTATTTTCTCCTTACGCATCTGTGCGGTATTTCACACCGCATATGGTGCACT
CTCAGTACAATCTGCTCTGATGCCGCATAGTTAAGCCAGCCCCGACACCCGCCAACACCCGCTGACGCGC
CCTGACGGGCTTGTCTGCTCCCGGCATCCGCTTACAGACAAGCTGTGACCTTCTCCGGGAGCTGCATGTG
TCAGAGGTTTTCACCGTCATCACCGAAACGCGCGAGACAAAAGGGCCTCGTGATACGCCTATTTTTATAG
GTTAATGTCATGAGCGGCGTTGTGACAATTTACCGAACAACTCCGCGGCCGGGAAGCCGATCTCGGCTTG
AACGAATTGTTAGGTGGCGGTACTTGGGTCGATATCAAAGTGCATCACTTCTTCCCGTATGCCCAACTTT
GTATAGAGAGCCACTGCGGGATCGTCACCGTAATCTGCTTGCACGTAGATCACATAAGCACCAAGCGCGT
TGGCCTCATGCTTGAGGAGATTGATGAGCGCGGTG
Features (pLannotate 1.2.2; 10 found; start..end, strand, type, name):
    557..585     -  promoter       Pc promoter: intI1 (promoter lies within the coding sequence); class 1 integron promoter
    700..1288    +  rep_origin     ori: high-copy-number ColE1/pMB1/pBR322/pUC origin of replication
   1471..1563    +  CDS            lacI (fragment): lac repressor; lacI; The lac repressor binds to the lac operator to inhibit transcription in E. coli. This inhibition can be relieved by adding lactose or isopropyl-β-D-thiogalactopyranoside (IPTG).
   1576..1597    +  protein_bind   CAP binding site: CAP binding activates transcription in the presence of cAMP. E. coli catabolite activator protein
   1612..1642    +  promoter       lac promoter: promoter for the E. coli lac operon
   1650..1666    +  protein_bind   lac operator: The lac repressor binds to the lac operator to inhibit transcription in E. coli. This inhibition can be relieved by adding lactose or isopropyl-β-D-thiogalactopyranoside (IPTG). lac repressor encoded by lacI
   2927..3084    +  CDS            lacZα (fragment): LacZα fragment of β-galactosidase; lacZ fragment
   3090..3189    -  misc_feature   bom (fragment): basis of mobility region from pBR322
   3291..3326    -  CDS            rop (fragment): Rop protein, which maintains plasmids at low copy number; rop
   3443..368     -  CDS            aacC1 (across the origin): AACC1_PSEAI - Experimental evidence at protein level: Swiss-Prot protein existence level 1. Responsible for gentamicin resistance and has a limited substrate range. From Pseudomonas aeruginosa.
