[The description below was written by a language model from this plasmid's Addgene catalogue record and pLannotate feature annotations shown in this document.]
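Description:
LI A-B Ubi (+ intron) c4 is a small (about 3.6 kb) bacterial cloning vector carrying a promoter module from a modular plasmid assembly kit designed for multigene expression, gene silencing and silencing rescue in plants. It is built on pUC57(Gent), a pUC57 derivative in which selection is by gentamicin. The feature table shows the aacC1 aminoglycoside acetyltransferase gene from Pseudomonas aeruginosa spanning the sequence origin, with a class 1 integron Pc promoter positioned nearby that most likely drives it. Replication in E. coli relies on the high-copy ColE1/pUC-type origin, consistent with the catalogue's high-copy designation. Short remnants of bom, rop and lacI are backbone leftovers with no evident function here.

The payload is the Lotus japonicus polyubiquitin promoter, which according to the construct name includes its intron. The automated annotation does not recognise this plant sequence, but there is an unannotated stretch of roughly 1.2 kb between the lac promoter/operator region and a lacZα fragment. This is the usual pUC cloning position and is flanked by the M13 forward and reverse sequencing primer sites, so the insert presumably lies there. The "LI A-B" part of the name suggests a level I building block occupying the A-to-B position of the kit's assembly scheme, the slot one would expect for a promoter, although the record does not spell out this nomenclature, the flanking assembly sites or the cloning method. The plasmid has no plant selection marker, T-DNA borders or downstream coding sequence. It therefore serves as a donor part, supplying a polyubiquitin promoter to be combined with other modules into higher-order plant expression constructs, rather than as an expression vector in its own right.
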