Addgene plasmid #54408: LI A-B Ubi (+ intron) c4
Depositing lab: Martin Parniske. Depositing organization: Ludwig-Maximilians-Universitaet Muenchen (LMU). Publication: A modular plasmid assembly kit for multigene expression, gene silencing and silencing rescue in plants. Binder A, Lambert J, Morbitzer R, Popp C, Ott T, Lahaye T, Parniske M. PLoS One. 2014 Feb 13;9(2):e88218. doi: 10.1371/journal.pone.0088218. eCollection 2014. PubMed 24551083.
Backbone
  Vector backbone: pUC57(Gent)
  Backbone manufacturer: Parniske lab
  Vector type: cloning vector
Growth in bacteria
  Bacterial resistance: Gentamicin, 10 μg/mL
  Growth temperature: 37°C
  Growth strain: DH5alpha
  Copy number: High Copy
Gene/Insert
  Gene/Insert name: L. japonicus polyubiquitin promoter
  Cloning method: Unknown
  Sequencing primers: 5′ M13-F20; 3′ M13Rev
Terms and licenses: Academic/Nonprofit Terms; Industry Terms: Not Available to Industry
How to cite: LI A-B Ubi (+ intron) c4 was a gift from Martin Parniske (Addgene plasmid # 54408 ; http://n2t.net/addgene:54408 ; RRID:Addgene_54408)
