>Addgene plasmid #54408 | LI A-B Ubi (+ intron) c4 | addgene partial sequence | sequence record 87586 | M13pUC-Fwd 5'-CCCAGTCACGACGTTGTAAAACG-3'
GCTCGGTACCTCGATGGTCTCACAGACTGTAATCACATCAACAACAGATAAATCAGAATCCAACACACGA
AATTGAAACAAGTGAAAACCCTAATTAACGCTTGGATCAAACAGATTAAGAGTGGATCTAACATCAACAG
ATAAATCAGAATCCATAACAAGAAATTGAAACAAGTGAAAACCCTAATTGAAGCTTGGATCAAACAGATT
AAGAGTGGATCTAACAATAATTTCCAATTTGAATAAATTATTTGACATAATTCCATAACGGATCTGAAGA
ATTCAATTGGAAACCCTAATTAATCTGCAATTGCTAAACCGAAATCGATTCCTAACAAAACTGAACCACA
ATTATCATAGATCTACATCGCAAGCCATCGAAAACATTGATAAAACAAGATCTGAGATTCAAGCTGTAAA
ATTCAATTTCAAACCGATCTCAATTTTGGAAAATCACAAAAAATTCCTAGATCTCATGCTTCGAAACAAG
AAAACTACCTATGATTGATCGGAAACAAAACTCAACGAAAGGATTACAGAGAAAGAAGAGAGAAATTGGA
TCATACCTTGAAAGTAGAGAGAAGCGATATGAACAAGAATTGTTAGGGTTGGGAACTGAATTGTGAAGAA
GCTAAGGGGATTGGAGGTAATTTATAGCAAAAGCGGTGAAATTATTAACCAGTCAAATTGTGACACGTGT
CCTTATGACGCGTCACTAGTTGCGTGTGGTTTGGGATAGGATACGTTGTGTGGTTGAGTTCTTCTTGGAA
ACGGTAGTTGCAAATTGCAAGTTGTTGGCGGTTTGTTAATTTCACGGAGTTAAACGCATCTCGCCGCCTT
TTGAGTTTGGATTGATAAATCGTTACAACGGCGTTACTTTGCTGGGCCCCGTTTTTTTTGAATTGGGCCA
CCGCACCAGTGCAAGTTGGGGGTTCCTTGGTTTTCCAGAATGGGCTCCACTCTCTATGATTGATTGGAGG
AGGCCGGCTGCTCAGAAATTTTATAATAAGTTGTTATATACTTCTCCC
