>Addgene plasmid #54408 | LI A-B Ubi (+ intron) c4 | addgene partial sequence | sequence record 87588 | M13pUC-Rev 5'-AGCGGATAACAATTTCACACAGG-3'
AGCTTGCATGCAGGCCTCTGCAGTCGACGGGCCCGGGATCCGATATCTAGATGCATTCGGGGTCTCTGCG
GGGAGAGAGGATTTTGAGGAAATAATTAATTGAATTACTTGTATTATTGATAAAGTAATTTAGATAAGTT
GTTAGTACAACTTATTGCAACTATGGATAGACAAAAATCACTTATTTTAAGGGGAGAAGTATATAACAAC
TTATTATAAAATTTCTGAGCAGCCGGCCTCCTCCAATCAATCATAGAGAGTGGAGCCCATTCTGGAAAAC
CAAGGAACCCCCAACTTGCACTGGTGCGGTGGCCCAATTCAAAAAAAACGGGGCCCAGCAAAGTAACGCC
GTTGTAACGATTTATCAATCCAAACTCAAAAGGCGGCGAGATGCGTTTAACTCCGTGAAATTAACAAACC
GCCAACAACTTGCAATTTGCAACTACCGTTTCCAAGAAGAACTCAACCACACAACGTATCCTATCCCAAA
CCACACGCAACTAGTGACGCGTCATAAGGACACGTGTCACAATTTGACTGGTTAATAATTTCACCGCTTT
TGCTATAAATTACCTCCAATCCCCTTAGCTTCTTCACAATTCAGTTCCCAACCCTAACAATTCTTGTTCA
TATCGCTTCTCTCTACTTTCAAGGTATGATCCAATTTCTCTCTTCTTTCTCTGTAATCCTTTCGTTGAGT
TTTGTTTCCGATCAATCATAGGTAGTTTTCTTGTTTCGAAGCATGAGATCTAGGAATTTTTTGTGATTTT
CCAAAATTGAGATCGGTTTGAAATTGAATTTTACAGCTTGAATCTCAGATCTTGTTTTATCAATGTTTTC
GATGGCTTGCGATGTAGATCTATGATAATTGTGGTTCAGTTTTGTTAGGAATCGATTTCGGTTTAGCAAT
TGCAGATTAATTAGGGTTTCCAATTGAATTCTTCAGATCCGTTATGGAATTATGTCAAATAATTTATTCA
AATTGGAAATTATTGTTAGATCCACTCTTAATCTGTTTGATCCAAGCTTCAATTAGGGTTTTCACTTGTT
TCAATTTCTTGTTATGGATTCTGA
